Addgene plasmid #168527: pDONR223 SARS-CoV-1 NSP12_nostop
Purpose: Gateway-compatible Entry vector
Depositing lab: Fritz Roth. Depositing organization: Sinai Health System. Publication: A resource of human coronavirus protein-coding sequences in a flexible, multipurpose Gateway Entry clone collection. Weller B, Lin CW, Pogoutse O, Sauer M, Marin-de la Rosa N, Strobel A, Young V, Knapp JJ, Rayhan A, Falter C, Kim DK, Roth FP, Falter-Braun P. G3 (Bethesda). 2023 Jul 5;13(7):jkad105. doi: 10.1093/g3journal/jkad105. PubMed 37267226.
Backbone
  Vector backbone: pDONR223
  Backbone manufacturer: Rual et al, Genome Res. 14:2128-2135, 2004.
  Backbone size w/o insert (bp): 5005
  Vector type: Other
Growth in bacteria
  Bacterial resistance: Spectinomycin, 50 μg/mL
  Growth temperature: 37°C
  Growth strain: DH5alpha
  Copy number: Unknown
Gene/Insert
  Gene/Insert name: NSP12
  Species: Other
  Insert size (bp): 2799
  Entrez Gene: ORF1ab (a.k.a. sarsp1)
  Cloning method: Gateway Cloning
  Sequencing primers: 5′ m13-For; 3′ m13-Rev
Resource information
  A portion of this plasmid was derived from a plasmid made by: Falter-Braun Lab
Terms and licenses: Academic/Nonprofit Terms; Industry Terms
How to cite: pDONR223 SARS-CoV-1 NSP12_nostop was a gift from Fritz Roth (Addgene plasmid # 168527 ; http://n2t.net/addgene:168527 ; RRID:Addgene_168527)
