[The description below was written by a language model from this plasmid's Addgene catalogue record and pLannotate feature annotations shown in this document.]
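Description:
pDONR223 SARS-CoV-1 NSP12_nostop is a Gateway Entry clone built in the pDONR223 donor backbone, carrying the coding sequence for non-structural protein 12 (NSP12) of SARS-CoV-1. It is a bacterial cloning plasmid rather than an expression vector. It replicates in E. coli from a high-copy ColE1/pUC-type origin and is selected with spectinomycin through the aadA (SmR) aminoglycoside adenylyltransferase gene. Short annotated fragments of a class 1 integron Pc promoter and a gentamicin resistance gene lie just upstream of aadA and appear to be remnants of the resistance cassette's origin. Small lacI and lacZα fragments and the rrnB T1 and T2 terminators are likewise backbone elements. The terminators help insulate the cloning site from read-through transcription.

The insert of about 2.8 kb is annotated as a fragment of the SARS-CoV replicase polyprotein 1ab (ORF1ab), consistent with NSP12 being one of its cleavage products. The methyltransferase text attached to that annotation is the generic polyprotein entry and does not describe this segment. The open reading frame is flanked by two attL recombination sites. The automated annotation labels them attL3 and attL2, so the first label may not reflect the site's true identity. These sites allow LR Clonase-mediated transfer into any compatible Destination vector. As the name indicates, the native stop codon is omitted, so the ORF can be fused in frame to C-terminal tags or reporters supplied by the Destination vector. No promoter drives the insert in the sense orientation. A T7 promoter sits beyond the downstream attL site on the opposite strand. The plasmid belongs to a collection of human coronavirus protein-coding sequences intended for flexible downstream use.
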