Features (pLannotate 1.2.2; 12 found; start..end, strand, type, name):
      2..97      +  protein_bind   attL3: mutant version of attL; recombination site for the Gateway® LR reaction LR Clonase™
    103..2898    +  CDS            rep (fragment): R1AB_SARS - Experimental evidence at protein level: Swiss-Prot protein existence level 1. [2'-O-methyltransferase]: Methyltransferase that mediates mRNA cap 2'-O-ribose methylation to the 5'-cap structure of viral mRNAs. N7-methyl guanosine cap is a prerequisite for binding of nsp16. Therefore plays an essential role in viral mRNAs cap methylation which is essential to evade immune system. From Severe acute respiratory syndrome coronavirus (SARS-CoV).
   2900..2999    -  protein_bind   attL2: mutant version of attL; recombination site for the Gateway® LR reaction LR Clonase™
   3017..3035    -  promoter       T7 promoter: promoter for bacteriophage T7 RNA polymerase
   3225..3248    +  promoter       Pc promoter (fragment): intI1 (promoter lies within the coding sequence); class 1 integron promoter
   3424..3480    +  CDS            GmR (fragment): gentamycin acetyltransferase; aacC1; confers resistance to gentamycin
   3487..4278    +  CDS            SmR: aminoglycoside adenylyltransferase (Murphy, 1985); aadA; confers resistance to spectinomycin and streptomycin
   4371..4959    +  rep_origin     ori: high-copy-number ColE1/pMB1/pBR322/pUC origin of replication
   5142..5234    +  CDS            lacI (fragment): lac repressor; lacI; The lac repressor binds to the lac operator to inhibit transcription in E. coli. This inhibition can be relieved by adding lactose or isopropyl-β-D-thiogalactopyranoside (IPTG).
   5289..5316    -  terminator     rrnB T2 terminator: transcription terminator T2 from the E. coli rrnB gene
   5448..5491    +  terminator     rrnB T1 terminator: Escherichia coli rrnB; transcription terminator T1 from the E. coli rrnB gene
   5538..5574    -  CDS            lacZα (fragment): LacZα fragment of β-galactosidase; lacZ fragment
>Addgene plasmid #168527 | pDONR223 SARS-CoV-1 NSP12_nostop | addgene full sequence | sequence record 390366 | Addgene NGS Result
CAAATAATGATTTTATTTTGACTGATAGTGACCTGTTCGTTGCAACAAATTGATGAGCAATGCTTTTTTA
TAATGCCAACTTTGTACAAAAAAGTTGGCATGTCTGCGGATGCATCAACGTTTTTAAACCGGGTTTGCGG
TGTAAGTGCAGCCCGTCTTACACCGTGCGGCACAGGCACTAGTACTGATGTCGTCTACAGGGCTTTTGAT
ATTTACAACGAAAAAGTTGCTGGTTTTGCAAAGTTCCTAAAAACTAATTGCTGTCGCTTCCAGGAGAAGG
ATGAGGAAGGCAATTTATTAGACTCTTACTTTGTAGTTAAGAGGCATACTATGTCTAACTACCAACATGA
AGAGACTATTTATAACTTGGTTAAAGATTGTCCAGCGGTTGCTGTCCATGACTTTTTCAAGTTTAGAGTA
GATGGTGACATGGTACCACATATATCACGTCAGCGTCTAACTAAATACACAATGGCTGATTTAGTCTATG
CTCTACGTCATTTTGATGAGGGTAATTGTGATACATTAAAAGAAATACTCGTCACATACAATTGCTGTGA
TGATGATTATTTCAATAAGAAGGATTGGTATGACTTCGTAGAGAATCCTGACATCTTACGCGTATATGCT
AACTTAGGTGAGCGTGTACGCCAATCATTATTAAAGACTGTACAATTCTGCGATGCTATGCGTGATGCAG
GCATTGTAGGCGTACTGACATTAGATAATCAGGATCTTAATGGGAACTGGTACGATTTCGGTGATTTCGT
ACAAGTAGCACCAGGCTGCGGAGTTCCTATTGTGGATTCATATTACTCATTGCTGATGCCCATCCTCACT
TTGACTAGGGCATTGGCTGCTGAGTCCCATATGGATGCTGATCTCGCAAAACCACTTATTAAGTGGGATT
TGCTGAAATATGATTTTACGGAAGAGAGACTTTGTCTCTTCGACCGTTATTTTAAATATTGGGACCAGAC
ATACCATCCCAATTGTATTAACTGTTTGGATGATAGGTGTATCCTTCATTGTGCAAACTTTAATGTGTTA
TTTTCTACTGTGTTTCCACCTACAAGTTTTGGACCACTAGTAAGAAAAATATTTGTAGATGGTGTTCCTT
TTGTTGTTTCAACTGGATACCATTTTCGTGAGTTAGGAGTCGTACATAATCAGGATGTAAACTTACATAG
CTCGCGTCTCAGTTTCAAGGAACTTTTAGTGTATGCTGCTGATCCAGCTATGCATGCAGCTTCTGGCAAT
TTATTGCTAGATAAACGCACTACATGCTTTTCAGTAGCTGCACTAACAAACAATGTTGCTTTTCAAACTG
TCAAACCCGGTAATTTTAATAAAGACTTTTATGACTTTGCTGTGTCTAAAGGTTTCTTTAAGGAAGGAAG
TTCTGTTGAACTAAAACACTTCTTCTTTGCTCAGGATGGCAACGCTGCTATCAGTGATTATGACTATTAT
CGTTATAATCTGCCAACAATGTGTGATATCAGACAACTCCTATTCGTAGTTGAAGTTGTTGATAAATACT
TTGATTGTTACGATGGTGGCTGTATTAATGCCAACCAAGTAATCGTTAACAATCTGGATAAATCAGCTGG
TTTCCCATTTAATAAATGGGGTAAGGCTAGACTTTATTATGACTCAATGAGTTATGAGGATCAAGATGCA
CTTTTCGCGTATACTAAGCGTAATGTCATCCCTACTATAACTCAAATGAATCTTAAGTATGCCATTAGTG
CAAAGAATAGAGCTCGCACCGTAGCTGGTGTCTCTATCTGTAGTACTATGACAAATAGACAGTTTCATCA
GAAATTATTGAAGTCAATAGCCGCCACTAGAGGAGCTACTGTGGTAATTGGAACAAGCAAGTTTTACGGT
GGCTGGCATAATATGTTAAAAACTGTTTACAGTGATGTAGAAACTCCACACCTTATGGGTTGGGATTATC
CAAAATGTGACAGAGCCATGCCTAACATGCTTAGGATAATGGCCTCTCTTGTTCTTGCTCGCAAACATAA
CACTTGCTGTAACTTATCACACCGTTTCTACAGGTTAGCTAACGAGTGTGCGCAAGTATTAAGTGAGATG
GTCATGTGTGGCGGCTCACTATATGTTAAACCAGGTGGAACATCATCCGGTGATGCTACAACTGCTTATG
CTAATAGTGTCTTTAACATTTGTCAAGCTGTTACAGCCAATGTAAATGCACTTCTTTCAACTGATGGTAA
TAAGATAGCTGACAAGTATGTCCGCAATCTACAACACAGGCTCTATGAGTGTCTCTATAGAAATAGGGAT
GTTGATCATGAATTCGTGGATGAGTTTTACGCTTACCTGCGTAAACATTTCTCCATGATGATTCTTTCTG
ATGATGCCGTTGTGTGCTATAACAGTAACTATGCGGCTCAAGGTTTAGTAGCTAGCATTAAGAACTTTAA
GGCAGTTCTTTATTATCAAAATAATGTGTTCATGTCTGAGGCAAAATGTTGGACTGAGACTGACCTTACT
AAAGGACCTCACGAATTTTGCTCACAGCATACAATGCTAGTTAAACAAGGAGATGATTACGTGTACCTGC
CTTACCCAGATCCATCAAGAATATTAGGCGCAGGCTGTTTTGTCGATGATATTGTCAAAACAGATGGTAC
ACTTATGATTGAAAGGTTCGTGTCACTGGCTATTGATGCTTACCCACTTACAAAACATCCTAATCAGGAG
TATGCTGATGTCTTTCACTTGTATTTACAATACATTAGAAAGTTACATGATGAGCTTACTGGCCACATGT
TGGACATGTATTCCGTAATGCTAACTAATGATAACACCTCACGGTACTGGGAACCTGAGTTTTATGAGGC
TATGTACACACCACATACAGTCTTGCAGTACCCAACTTTCTTGTACAAAGTTGGCATTATAAGAAAGCAT
TGCTTATCAATTTGTTGCAACGAACAGGTCACTATCAGTCAAAATAAAATCATTATTTGCCATCCAGCTG
ATATCCCCTATAGTGAGTCGTATTACATGGTCATAGCTGTTTCCTGGCAGCTCTGGCCCGTGTCTCAAAA
TCTCTGATGTTACATTGCACAAGATAAAAATATATCATCATGCCTCCTCTAGACCAGCCAGGACAGAAAT
GCCTCGACTTCGCTGCTACCCAAGGTTGCCGGGTGACGCACACCGTGGAAACGGATGAAGGCACGAACCC
AGTGGACATAAGCCTGTTCGGTTCGTAAGCTGTAATGCAAGTAGCGTATGCGCTCACGCAACTGGTCCAG
AACCTTGACCGAACGCAGCGGTGGTAACGGCGCAGTGGCGGTTTTCATGGCTTGTTATGACTGTTTTTTT
GGGGTACAGTCTATGCCTCGGGCATCCAAGCAGCAAGCGCGTTACGCCGTGGGTCGATGTTTGATGTTAT
GGAGCAGCAACGATGTTACGCAGCAGGGCAGTCGCCCTAAAACAAAGTTAAACATTATGAGGGAAGCGGT
GATCGCCGAAGTATCGACTCAACTATCAGAGGTAGTTGGCGTCATCGAGCGCCATCTCGAACCGACGTTG
CTGGCCGTACATTTGTACGGCTCCGCAGTGGATGGCGGCCTGAAGCCACACAGTGATATTGATTTGCTGG
TTACGGTGACCGTAAGGCTTGATGAAACAACGCGGCGAGCTTTGATCAACGACCTTTTGGAAACTTCGGC
TTCCCCTGGAGAGAGCGAGATTCTCCGCGCTGTAGAAGTCACCATTGTTGTGCACGACGACATCATTCCG
TGGCGTTATCCAGCTAAGCGCGAACTGCAATTTGGAGAATGGCAGCGCAATGACATTCTTGCAGGTATCT
TCGAGCCAGCCACGATCGACATTGATCTGGCTATCTTGCTGACAAAAGCAAGAGAACATAGCGTTGCCTT
GGTAGGTCCAGCGGCGGAGGAACTCTTTGATCCGGTTCCTGAACAGGATCTATTTGAGGCGCTAAATGAA
ACCTTAACGCTATGGAACTCGCCGCCCGACTGGGCTGGCGATGAGCGAAATGTAGTGCTTACGTTGTCCC
GCATTTGGTACAGCGCAGTAACCGGCAAAATCGCGCCGAAGGATGTCGCTGCCGACTGGGCAATGGAGCG
CCTGCCGGCCCAGTATCAGCCCGTCATACTTGAAGCTAGACAGGCTTATCTTGGACAAGAAGAAGATCGC
TTGGCCTCGCGCGCAGATCAGTTGGAAGAATTTGTCCACTACGTGAAAGGCGAGATCACCAAGGTAGTCG
GCAAATAACCCTCGAGCCACCCATGACCAAAATCCCTTAACGTGAGTTACGCGTCGTTCCACTGAGCGTC
AGACCCCGTAGAAAAGATCAAAGGATCTTCTTGAGATCCTTTTTTTCTGCGCGTAATCTGCTGCTTGCAA
ACAAAAAAACCACCGCTACCAGCGGTGGTTTGTTTGCCGGATCAAGAGCTACCAACTCTTTTTCCGAAGG
TAACTGGCTTCAGCAGAGCGCAGATACCAAATACTGTTCTTCTAGTGTAGCCGTAGTTAGGCCACCACTT
CAAGAACTCTGTAGCACCGCCTACATACCTCGCTCTGCTAATCCTGTTACCAGTGGCTGCTGCCAGTGGC
GATAAGTCGTGTCTTACCGGGTTGGACTCAAGACGATAGTTACCGGATAAGGCGCAGCGGTCGGGCTGAA
CGGGGGGTTCGTGCACACAGCCCAGCTTGGAGCGAACGACCTACACCGAACTGAGATACCTACAGCGTGA
GCTATGAGAAAGCGCCACGCTTCCCGAAGGGAGAAAGGCGGACAGGTATCCGGTAAGCGGCAGGGTCGGA
ACAGGAGAGCGCACGAGGGAGCTTCCAGGGGGAAACGCCTGGTATCTTTATAGTCCTGTCGGGTTTCGCC
ACCTCTGACTTGAGCGTCGATTTTTGTGATGCTCGTCAGGGGGGCGGAGCCTATGGAAAAACGCCAGCAA
CGCGGCCTTTTTACGGTTCCTGGCCTTTTGCTGGCCTTTTGCTCACATGTTCTTTCCTGCGTTATCCCCT
GATTCTGTGGATAACCGTATTACCGCCTTTGAGTGAGCTGATACCGCTCGCCGCAGCCGAACGACCGAGC
GCAGCGAGTCAGTGAGCGAGGAAGCGGAAGAGCGCCCAATACGCAAACCGCCTCTCCCCGCGCGTTGGCC
GATTCATTAATGCAGCTGGCACGACAGGTTTCCCGACTGGAAAGCGGGCAGTGAGCGCAACGCAATTAAT
ACGCGTACCGCTAGCCAGGAAGAGTTTGTAGAAACGCAAAAAGGCCATCCGTCAGGATGGCCTTCTGCTT
AGTTTGATGCCTGGCAGTTTATGGCGGGCGTCCTGCCCGCCACCCTCCGGGCCGTTGCTTCACAACGTTC
AAATCCGCTCCCGGCGGATTTGTCCTACTCAGGAGAGCGTTCACCGACAAACAACAGATAAAACGAAAGG
CCCAGTCTTCCGACTGAGCCTTTCGTTTTATTTGATGCCTGGCAGTTCCCTACTCTCGCGTTAACGCTAG
CATGGATGTTTTCCCAGTCACGACGTTGTAAAACGACGGCCAGTCTTAAGCTCGGGCCC
