>Addgene plasmid #168527 | pDONR223 SARS-CoV-1 NSP12_nostop | depositor partial sequence | sequence record 326736 | Inserted CDS without stop codon
ATGTCTGCGGATGCATCAACGTTTTTAAACCGGGTTTGCGGTGTAAGTGCAGCCCGTCTTACACCGTGCG
GCACAGGCACTAGTACTGATGTCGTCTACAGGGCTTTTGATATTTACAACGAAAAAGTTGCTGGTTTTGC
AAAGTTCCTAAAAACTAATTGCTGTCGCTTCCAGGAGAAGGATGAGGAAGGCAATTTATTAGACTCTTAC
TTTGTAGTTAAGAGGCATACTATGTCTAACTACCAACATGAAGAGACTATTTATAACTTGGTTAAAGATT
GTCCAGCGGTTGCTGTCCATGACTTTTTCAAGTTTAGAGTAGATGGTGACATGGTACCACATATATCACG
TCAGCGTCTAACTAAATACACAATGGCTGATTTAGTCTATGCTCTACGTCATTTTGATGAGGGTAATTGT
GATACATTAAAAGAAATACTCGTCACATACAATTGCTGTGATGATGATTATTTCAATAAGAAGGATTGGT
ATGACTTCGTAGAGAATCCTGACATCTTACGCGTATATGCTAACTTAGGTGAGCGTGTACGCCAATCATT
ATTAAAGACTGTACAATTCTGCGATGCTATGCGTGATGCAGGCATTGTAGGCGTACTGACATTAGATAAT
CAGGATCTTAATGGGAACTGGTACGATTTCGGTGATTTCGTACAAGTAGCACCAGGCTGCGGAGTTCCTA
TTGTGGATTCATATTACTCATTGCTGATGCCCATCCTCACTTTGACTAGGGCATTGGCTGCTGAGTCCCA
TATGGATGCTGATCTCGCAAAACCACTTATTAAGTGGGATTTGCTGAAATATGATTTTACGGAAGAGAGA
CTTTGTCTCTTCGACCGTTATTTTAAATATTGGGACCAGACATACCATCCCAATTGTATTAACTGTTTGG
ATGATAGGTGTATCCTTCATTGTGCAAACTTTAATGTGTTATTTTCTACTGTGTTTCCACCTACAAGTTT
TGGACCACTAGTAAGAAAAATATTTGTAGATGGTGTTCCTTTTGTTGTTTCAACTGGATACCATTTTCGT
GAGTTAGGAGTCGTACATAATCAGGATGTAAACTTACATAGCTCGCGTCTCAGTTTCAAGGAACTTTTAG
TGTATGCTGCTGATCCAGCTATGCATGCAGCTTCTGGCAATTTATTGCTAGATAAACGCACTACATGCTT
TTCAGTAGCTGCACTAACAAACAATGTTGCTTTTCAAACTGTCAAACCCGGTAATTTTAATAAAGACTTT
TATGACTTTGCTGTGTCTAAAGGTTTCTTTAAGGAAGGAAGTTCTGTTGAACTAAAACACTTCTTCTTTG
CTCAGGATGGCAACGCTGCTATCAGTGATTATGACTATTATCGTTATAATCTGCCAACAATGTGTGATAT
CAGACAACTCCTATTCGTAGTTGAAGTTGTTGATAAATACTTTGATTGTTACGATGGTGGCTGTATTAAT
GCCAACCAAGTAATCGTTAACAATCTGGATAAATCAGCTGGTTTCCCATTTAATAAATGGGGTAAGGCTA
GACTTTATTATGACTCAATGAGTTATGAGGATCAAGATGCACTTTTCGCGTATACTAAGCGTAATGTCAT
CCCTACTATAACTCAAATGAATCTTAAGTATGCCATTAGTGCAAAGAATAGAGCTCGCACCGTAGCTGGT
GTCTCTATCTGTAGTACTATGACAAATAGACAGTTTCATCAGAAATTATTGAAGTCAATAGCCGCCACTA
GAGGAGCTACTGTGGTAATTGGAACAAGCAAGTTTTACGGTGGCTGGCATAATATGTTAAAAACTGTTTA
CAGTGATGTAGAAACTCCACACCTTATGGGTTGGGATTATCCAAAATGTGACAGAGCCATGCCTAACATG
CTTAGGATAATGGCCTCTCTTGTTCTTGCTCGCAAACATAACACTTGCTGTAACTTATCACACCGTTTCT
ACAGGTTAGCTAACGAGTGTGCGCAAGTATTAAGTGAGATGGTCATGTGTGGCGGCTCACTATATGTTAA
ACCAGGTGGAACATCATCCGGTGATGCTACAACTGCTTATGCTAATAGTGTCTTTAACATTTGTCAAGCT
GTTACAGCCAATGTAAATGCACTTCTTTCAACTGATGGTAATAAGATAGCTGACAAGTATGTCCGCAATC
TACAACACAGGCTCTATGAGTGTCTCTATAGAAATAGGGATGTTGATCATGAATTCGTGGATGAGTTTTA
CGCTTACCTGCGTAAACATTTCTCCATGATGATTCTTTCTGATGATGCCGTTGTGTGCTATAACAGTAAC
TATGCGGCTCAAGGTTTAGTAGCTAGCATTAAGAACTTTAAGGCAGTTCTTTATTATCAAAATAATGTGT
TCATGTCTGAGGCAAAATGTTGGACTGAGACTGACCTTACTAAAGGACCTCACGAATTTTGCTCACAGCA
TACAATGCTAGTTAAACAAGGAGATGATTACGTGTACCTGCCTTACCCAGATCCATCAAGAATATTAGGC
GCAGGCTGTTTTGTCGATGATATTGTCAAAACAGATGGTACACTTATGATTGAAAGGTTCGTGTCACTGG
CTATTGATGCTTACCCACTTACAAAACATCCTAATCAGGAGTATGCTGATGTCTTTCACTTGTATTTACA
ATACATTAGAAAGTTACATGATGAGCTTACTGGCCACATGTTGGACATGTATTCCGTAATGCTAACTAAT
GATAACACCTCACGGTACTGGGAACCTGAGTTTTATGAGGCTATGTACACACCACATACAGTCTTGCAG
